Addgene plasmid #78989: PP149
Purpose: Supplemental Figure 4. Promoter WT GAP. Expresses GFP.
Depositing lab: Timothy Lu. Depositing organization: Massachusetts Institute of Technology. Publication: Synthetic biology and microbioreactor platforms for programmable production of biologics at the point-of-care. Perez-Pinera P, Han N, Cleto S, Cao J, Purcell O, Shah KA, Lee K, Ram R, Lu TK. Nat Commun. 2016 Jul 29;7:12211. doi: 10.1038/ncomms12211. PubMed 27470089.
Backbone
  Vector backbone: pPICZ A
  Vector type: Yeast Expression
  Selectable markers: Zeocin
Growth in bacteria
  Bacterial resistance: Bleocin (Zeocin), 50 μg/mL
  Growth temperature: 37°C
  Growth strain: DH5alpha
  Copy number: Unknown
Gene/Insert
  Gene/Insert name: GFP
Terms and licenses: Academic/Nonprofit Terms; Industry Terms: Not Available to Industry
How to cite: PP149 was a gift from Timothy Lu (Addgene plasmid # 78989 ; http://n2t.net/addgene:78989 ; RRID:Addgene_78989)
