[The description below was written by a language model from this plasmid's Addgene catalogue record and pLannotate feature annotations shown in this document.]
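Description:
PP149 is a 4.3 kb yeast expression plasmid built on the pPICZ A backbone, a vector family designed for Pichia pastoris. It is propagated in E. coli through a high-copy ColE1/pUC-type origin. Selection in both hosts relies on a single Sh ble (BleoR) gene conferring Zeocin resistance. That marker sits behind tandem promoters, the S. cerevisiae TEF1 promoter for expression in yeast and the synthetic EM7 promoter for expression in bacteria, and it is followed by the CYC1 terminator. No yeast replication origin is annotated, which fits the usual use of pPICZ-type vectors as integrating plasmids, although the record does not state how this construct was introduced or where it integrates.

The payload is an EGFP coding sequence driven by the wild-type Pichia pastoris GAP (glyceraldehyde-3-phosphate dehydrogenase) promoter, a strong constitutive promoter that here takes the place of the methanol-inducible AOX1 promoter normally found in pPICZ A. Transcription ends at the AOX1 terminator. A short match to a His-tag-containing composite tag lies between EGFP and the terminator and probably reflects the backbone's C-terminal 6xHis region; the record does not say whether it is fused in frame to EGFP. A small fragment annotated as mycobacterial groL1 near the origin is most likely a spurious similarity hit rather than a functional element.

According to the deposit notes, the plasmid was used for a supplemental figure in a study of synthetic biology platforms for on-demand production of biologics. There it serves as the "WT GAP" promoter construct, with GFP fluorescence reporting promoter activity, presumably as a reference for other promoter constructs.
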