Features (pLannotate 1.2.2; 10 found; start..end, strand, type, name):
    412..659     +  terminator     CYC1 terminator: S. cerevisiae CYC1; transcription terminator for CYC1
    734..1322    -  rep_origin     ori: high-copy-number ColE1/pMB1/pBR322/pUC origin of replication
   1417..1503    -  CDS            groL1 (fragment): CH601_MYCA1 - Also known as groEL1 From Mycobacterium avium (strain 104).
   2216..2692    +  promoter       GAP promoter: promoter for Pichia pastoris glyceraldehyde-3-phosphate dehydrogenase
   2708..3424    +  CDS            EGFP: EGFP is a basic (constitutively fluorescent) green fluorescent protein published in 1996, derived from Aequorea victoria. It is reported to be a rapidly-maturing weak dimer with moderate acid sensitivity.
   3494..3511    +  CDS            capTEV™ (fragment): composite tag for in vivo biotinylation, TEV protease cleavage, and 6xHis tagging
   3535..3781    +  terminator     AOX1 terminator: Pichia pastoris AOX1; transcription terminator for AOX1
   3796..4207    +  promoter       TEF1 promoter: S. cerevisiae TEF1; promoter for EF-1α
   4215..4262    +  promoter       EM7 promoter: synthetic bacterial promoter&nbsp
   4281..346     +  CDS            BleoR (across the origin): antibiotic-binding protein; Sh ble from Streptoalloteichus hindustanus; confers resistance to bleomycin, phleomycin, and Zeocin™
>Addgene plasmid #78989 | PP149 | depositor full sequence | sequence record 147734 | PP149 sequence 4309 bps
GCTCACCGCGCGCGACGTCGCCGGAGCGGTCGAGTTCTGGACCGACCGGCTCGGGTTCTCCCGGGACTTC
GTGGAGGACGACTTCGCCGGTGTGGTCCGGGACGACGTGACCCTGTTCATCAGCGCGGTCCAGGACCAGG
TGGTGCCGGACAACACCCTGGCCTGGGTGTGGGTGCGCGGCCTGGACGAGCTGTACGCCGAGTGGTCGGA
GGTCGTGTCCACGAACTTCCGGGACGCCTCCGGGCCGGCCATGACCGAGATCGGCGAGCAGCCGTGGGGG
CGGGAGTTCGCCCTGCGCGACCCGGCCGGCAACTGCGTGCACTTCGTGGCCGAGGAGCAGGACTGACACG
TCCGACGGCGGCCCACGGGTCCCAGGCCTCGGAGATCCGTCCCCCTTTTCCTTTGTCGATATCATGTAAT
TAGTTATGTCACGCTTACATTCACGCCCTCCCCCCACATCCGCTCTAACCGAAAAGGAAGGAGTTAGACA
ACCTGAAGTCTAGGTCCCTATTTATTTTTTTATAGTTATGTTAGTATTAAGAACGTTATTTATATTTCAA
ATTTTTCTTTTTTTTCTGTACAGACGCGTGTACGCATGTAACATTATACTGAAAACCTTGCTTGAGAAGG
TTTTGGGACGCTCGAAGGCTTTAATTTGCAAGCTGGAGACCAACATGTGAGCAAAAGGCCAGCAAAAGGC
CAGGAACCGTAAAAAGGCCGCGTTGCTGGCGTTTTTCCATAGGCTCCGCCCCCCTGACGAGCATCACAAA
AATCGACGCTCAAGTCAGAGGTGGCGAAACCCGACAGGACTATAAAGATACCAGGCGTTTCCCCCTGGAA
GCTCCCTCGTGCGCTCTCCTGTTCCGACCCTGCCGCTTACCGGATACCTGTCCGCCTTTCTCCCTTCGGG
AAGCGTGGCGCTTTCTCAATGCTCACGCTGTAGGTATCTCAGTTCGGTGTAGGTCGTTCGCTCCAAGCTG
GGCTGTGTGCACGAACCCCCCGTTCAGCCCGACCGCTGCGCCTTATCCGGTAACTATCGTCTTGAGTCCA
ACCCGGTAAGACACGACTTATCGCCACTGGCAGCAGCCACTGGTAACAGGATTAGCAGAGCGAGGTATGT
AGGCGGTGCTACAGAGTTCTTGAAGTGGTGGCCTAACTACGGCTACACTAGAAGGACAGTATTTGGTATC
TGCGCTCTGCTGAAGCCAGTTACCTTCGGAAAAAGAGTTGGTAGCTCTTGATCCGGCAAACAAACCACCG
CTGGTAGCGGTGGTTTTTTTGTTTGCAAGCAGCAGATTACGCGCAGAAAAAAAGGATCTCAAGAAGATCC
TTTGATCTTTTCTACGGGGTCTGACGCTCAGTGGAACGAAAACTCACGTTAAGGGATTTTGGTCATGAGA
TCAGATCTGAGCTCGTTTGGCCGTGGCCGTGCTCGTCCTCGTCGGCCGGCTTGTCGACGACGGCGGTCTC
CGTCGTCAGGATCATCCGGGCCACAAGCTTGCTGACAGAAGCCTCAAGAAAAAAAAAATTCTTCTTCGAC
TATGCTGGAGGCAGAGATGATCGAGCCGGTAGTTAACTATATATAGCTAAATTGGTTCCATCACCTCGAG
TCAATTCTTGATTTAGTATACACATAACCAAATTTGGATCAAGTTTGAAGTAAAACTTTAACTTCAGCTC
CTTACATTTGCACTAAGATCTCTGCTACTCTGGTCCCAAGTGAACCACCTTTTGGACCCTATTGACCGGA
CCTTAACTTGCCAAACCTAAACGCTTAATGCCTCAGACGTTTTAATGCCTCTCAACACCTCCAAGGTTGC
TTTCTTGAGCATGCCTACTAGGGACTTTAACGAACTGTGGGGTTGCAGACAGTTTCAGGCGTGTCCCGAC
CAATATGGCCTACTAGACTCTCTGAAAAATCACAGTTTTCCAGTAGTTCCGATCAAATTACCATCGAAAT
GGTCCCATAAACGGACATTTGACATCCGTTCCTGAATTATAGTCTTCCACCGTGGATCATGGTGTTCCTT
TTTTTCCCAAAGAATATCAGCATCCCTTAACTACGTTAGGTCAGTGATGACAATGGACCAAATTGTTGCA
AGGTTTTTCTTTTTCTTTCATCGGCACATTTCAGCCTCACATGCGACTATTATCGATCAATGAAATCCAT
CAAGATTGAAATCTTAAAATTGCCCCTTTCACTTGACAGGATCCTTTTTTGTAGAAATGTCTTGGTGTCC
TCGTCCAATCAGGTAGCCATCTCTGAAATATCTGGCTCCGTTGCAACTCCGAACGACCTGCTGGCAACGT
AAAATTCTCCGGGGTAAAACTTTAATGTGGAGTAATGGAACCAGAAACGTCTCTTCCCTTCTCTCTCCTT
CCACCGCCCGTTACCGTCCCTAGGAAATTTTACTCTGCTGGAGAGCTTCTTCTACGGCCCCCTTGCAGCA
ATGCTCTTCCCAGCATTACGTTGCGGGTAAAACGGAGGTCGTGTACCCGACCTAGCAGCCCAGGGATGGA
AAAGTCCCGGCCGTCGCTGGCAATAATAGCGGGCGGACGCATGTCATGAGATTATTGGAAACCACCAGAA
TCGAATATAAAAGGCGAACACCTTTCCCAATTTTGGTTTCCCCTGACCCAAAGACTTTAAATTTAATTTA
TTTGTCCCTATTTCAATCAATTGAACAACTATCAAAACACAGAATTCATGGTGAGCAAGGGCGAGGAGCT
GTTCACCGGGGTGGTGCCCATCCTGGTCGAGCTGGACGGCGACGTAAACGGCCACAAGTTCAGCGTGTCC
GGCGAGGGCGAGGGCGATGCCACCTACGGCAAGCTGACCCTGAAGTTCATCTGCACCACCGGCAAGCTGC
CCGTGCCCTGGCCCACCCTCGTGACCACCCTGACCTACGGCGTGCAGTGCTTCAGCCGCTACCCCGACCA
CATGAAGCAGCACGACTTCTTCAAGTCCGCCATGCCCGAAGGCTACGTCCAGGAGCGCACCATCTTCTTC
AAGGACGACGGCAACTACAAGACCCGCGCCGAGGTGAAGTTCGAGGGCGACACCCTGGTGAACCGCATCG
AGCTGAAGGGCATCGACTTCAAGGAGGACGGCAACATCCTGGGGCACAAGCTGGAGTACAACTACAACAG
CCACAACGTCTATATCATGGCCGACAAGCAGAAGAACGGCATCAAGGTGAACTTCAAGATCCGCCACAAC
ATCGAGGACGGCAGCGTGCAGCTCGCCGACCACTACCAGCAGAACACCCCCATCGGCGACGGCCCCGTGC
TGCTGCCCGACAACCACTACCTGAGCACCCAGAGCGCCCTGAGCAAAGACCCCAACGAGAAGCGCGATCA
CATGGTCCTGCTGGAGTTCGTGACCGCCGCCGGGATCACTCTCGGCATGGACGAGCTGTACAAGGCCGCG
GCGGCCGCCAGCTTTCTAGAACAAAAACTCATCTCAGAAGAGGATCTGAATAGCGCCGTCGACCATCATC
ATCATCATCATTGACCGGTCTTGCTAGATTCTAATCAAGAGGATGTCAGAATGCCATTTGCCTGAGAGAT
GCAGGCTTCATTTTTGATACTTTTTTATTTGTAACCTATATAGTATAGGATTTTTTTTGTCATTTTGTTT
CTTCTCGTACGAGCTTGCTCCTGATCAGCCTATCTCGCAGCTGATGAATATCTTGTGGTAGGGGTTTGGG
AAAATCATTCGAGTTTGATGTTTTTCTTGGTATTTCCCACTCCTCTTCAGAGTACAGAAGATTAAGTGAG
ACCTTCGTTTGTGCGGATCCCCCACACACCATAGCTTCAAAATGTTTCTACTCCTTTTTTACTCTTCCAG
ATTTTCTCGGACTCCGCGCATCGCCGTACCACTTCAAAACACCCAAGCACAGCATACTAAATTTTCCCTC
TTTCTTCCTCTAGGGTGTCGTTAATTACCCGTACTAAAGGTTTGGAAAAGAAAAAAGAGACCGCCTCGTT
TCTTTTTCTTCGTCGAAAAAGGCAATAAAAATTTTTATCACGTTTCTTTTTCTTGAAATTTTTTTTTTTA
GTTTTTTTCTCTTTCAGTGACCTCCATTGATATTTAAGTTAATAAACGGTCTTCAATTTCTCAAGTTTCA
GTTTCATTTTTCTTGTTCTATTACAACTTTTTTTACTTCTTGTTCATTAGAAAGAAAGCATAGCAATCTA
ATCTAAGGGGCGGTGTTGACAATTAATCATCGGCATAGTATATCGGCATAGTATAATACGACAAGGTGAG
GAACTAAACCATGGCCAAGTTGACCAGTGCCGTTCCGGT
