>Addgene plasmid #78989 | PP149 | addgene partial sequence | sequence record 153754 | EGFP-N 5'-CGTCGCCGTCCAGCTCGACCAG-3'
ACCATGAATTCTGTGTTTTGATAGTTGTTCAATTGATTGAAATAGGGACAAATAAATTAAATTTAAAGTC
TTTGGGTCAGGGGAAACCAAAATTGGGAAAGGTGTTCGCCTTTTATATTCGATTCTGGTGGTTTCCAATA
ATCTCATGACATGCGTCCGCCCGCTATTATTGCCAGCGACGGCCGGGACTTTTCCATCCCTGGGCTGCTA
GGTCGGGTACACGACCTCCGTTTTACCCGCAACGTAATGCTGGGAAGAGCATTGCTGCAAGGGGGCCGTA
GAAGAAGCTCTCCAGCAGAGTAAAATTTCCTAGGGACGGTAACGGGCGGTGGAAGGAGAGAGAAGGGAAG
AGACGTTTCTGGTTCCATTACTCCACATTAAAGTTTTACCCCGGAGAATTTTACGTTGCCAGCAGGTCGT
TCGGAGTTGCAACGGAGCCAGATATTTCAGAGATGGCTACCTGATTGGACGAGGACACCAAGACATTTCT
ACAAAAAAGGATCCTGTCAAGTGAAAGGGGCAATTTTAAGATTTCAATCTTGATGGATTTCATTGATCGA
TAATAGTCGCATGTGAGGCTGAAATGTGCCGATGAAAGAAAAAGAAAAACCTTGCAACAATTTGGTCCAT
TGTCATCACTGACCTAACGTAGTTAAGGGATGCTGATATTCTTTGGGAAAAAAAGGAACACCATGATCCA
CGGTGGAAGACTATAATTCAGGAACGGATGTCAAATGTCCGTTTATGGGACCATTTCGATGGTAATTTGA
TCGGAACTACTGGAAAACTGTGATTTTTCAGAGAGTCTAGTAGGCCATATTGGTCGGGACACGCCTGA
